>Addgene plasmid #231932 | pcDNA5-ZNF207_∆QPG_-3xFLAG | addgene full sequence | sequence record 461151 | Addgene NGS Result
TTGCAGGATCGCCGCGGCTCCGGGCGTATATGCTCCGCATTGGTCTTGACCAACTCTATCAGAGCTTGGT
TGACGGCAATTTCGATGATGCAGCTTGGGCGCAGGGTCGATGCGACGCAATCGTCCGATCCGGAGCCGGG
ACTGTCGGGCGTACACAAATCGCCCGCAGAAGCGCGGCCGTCTGGACCGATGGCTGTGTAGAAGTACTCG
CCGATAGTGGAAACCGACGCCCCAGCACTCGTCCGAGGGCAAAGGAATAGCACGTACTACGAGATTTCGA
TTCCACCGCCGCCTTCTATGAAAGGTTGGGCTTCGGAATCGTTTTCCGGGACGCCGGCTGGATGATCCTC
CAGCGCGGGGATCTCATGCTGGAGTTCTTCGCCCACCCCAACTTGTTTATTGCAGCTTATAATGGTTACA
AATAAAGCAATAGCATCACAAATTTCACAAATAAAGCATTTTTTTCACTGCATTCTAGTTGTGGTTTGTC
CAAACTCATCAATGTATCTTATCATGTCTGTATACCGTCGACCTCTAGCTAGAGCTTGGCGTAATCATGG
TCATAGCTGTTTCCTGTGTGAAATTGTTATCCGCTCACAATTCCACACAACATACGAGCCGGAAGCATAA
AGTGTAAAGCCTGGGGTGCCTAATGAGTGAGCTAACTCACATTAATTGCGTTGCGCTCACTGCCCGCTTT
CCAGTCGGGAAACCTGTCGTGCCAGCTGCATTAATGAATCGGCCAACGCGCGGGGAGAGGCGGTTTGCGT
ATTGGGCGCTCTTCCGCTTCCTCGCTCACTGACTCGCTGCGCTCGGTCGTTCGGCTGCGGCGAGCGGTAT
CAGCTCACTCAAAGGCGGTAATACGGTTATCCACAGAATCAGGGGATAACGCAGGAAAGAACATGTGAGC
AAAAGGCCAGCAAAAGGCCAGGAACCGTAAAAAGGCCGCGTTGCTGGCGTTTTTCCATAGGCTCCGCCCC
CCTGACGAGCATCACAAAAATCGACGCTCAAGTCAGAGGTGGCGAAACCCGACAGGACTATAAAGATACC
AGGCGTTTCCCCCTGGAAGCTCCCTCGTGCGCTCTCCTGTTCCGACCCTGCCGCTTACCGGATACCTGTC
CGCCTTTCTCCCTTCGGGAAGCGTGGCGCTTTCTCATAGCTCACGCTGTAGGTATCTCAGTTCGGTGTAG
GTCGTTCGCTCCAAGCTGGGCTGTGTGCACGAACCCCCCGTTCAGCCCGACCGCTGCGCCTTATCCGGTA
ACTATCGTCTTGAGTCCAACCCGGTAAGACACGACTTATCGCCACTGGCAGCAGCCACTGGTAACAGGAT
TAGCAGAGCGAGGTATGTAGGCGGTGCTACAGAGTTCTTGAAGTGGTGGCCTAACTACGGCTACACTAGA
AGAACAGTATTTGGTATCTGCGCTCTGCTGAAGCCAGTTACCTTCGGAAAAAGAGTTGGTAGCTCTTGAT
CCGGCAAACAAACCACCGCTGGTAGCGGTGGTTTTTTTGTTTGCAAGCAGCAGATTACGCGCAGAAAAAA
AGGATCTCAAGAAGATCCTTTGATCTTTTCTACGGGGTCTGACGCTCAGTGGAACGAAAACTCACGTTAA
GGGATTTTGGTCATGAGATTATCAAAAAGGATCTTCACCTAGATCCTTTTAAATTAAAAATGAAGTTTTA
AATCAATCTAAAGTATATATGAGTAAACTTGGTCTGACAGTTACCAATGCTTAATCAGTGAGGCACCTAT
CTCAGCGATCTGTCTATTTCGTTCATCCATAGTTGCCTGACTCCCCGTCGTGTAGATAACTACGATACGG
GAGGGCTTACCATCTGGCCCCAGTGCTGCAATGATACCGCGAGACCCACGCTCACCGGCTCCAGATTTAT
CAGCAATAAACCAGCCAGCCGGAAGGGCCGAGCGCAGAAGTGGTCCTGCAACTTTATCCGCCTCCATCCA
GTCTATTAATTGTTGCCGGGAAGCTAGAGTAAGTAGTTCGCCAGTTAATAGTTTGCGCAACGTTGTTGCC
ATTGCTACAGGCATCGTGGTGTCACGCTCGTCGTTTGGTATGGCTTCATTCAGCTCCGGTTCCCAACGAT
CAAGGCGAGTTACATGATCCCCCATGTTGTGCAAAAAAGCGGTTAGCTCCTTCGGTCCTCCGATCGTTGT
CAGAAGTAAGTTGGCCGCAGTGTTATCACTCATGGTTATGGCAGCACTGCATAATTCTCTTACTGTCATG
CCATCCGTAAGATGCTTTTCTGTGACTGGTGAGTACTCAACCAAGTCATTCTGAGAATAGTGTATGCGGC
GACCGAGTTGCTCTTGCCCGGCGTCAATACGGGATAATACCGCGCCACATAGCAGAACTTTAAAAGTGCT
CATCATTGGAAAACGTTCTTCGGGGCGAAAACTCTCAAGGATCTTACCGCTGTTGAGATCCAGTTCGATG
TAACCCACTCGTGCACCCAACTGATCTTCAGCATCTTTTACTTTCACCAGCGTTTCTGGGTGAGCAAAAA
CAGGAAGGCAAAATGCCGCAAAAAAGGGAATAAGGGCGACACGGAAATGTTGAATACTCATACTCTTCCT
TTTTCAATATTATTGAAGCATTTATCAGGGTTATTGTCTCATGAGCGGATACATATTTGAATGTATTTAG
AAAAATAAACAAATAGGGGTTCCGCGCACATTTCCCCGAAAAGTGCCACCTGACGTCGACGGATCGGGAG
ATCTCCCGATCCCCTATGGTGCACTCTCAGTACAATCTGCTCTGATGCCGCATAGTTAAGCCAGTATCTG
CTCCCTGCTTGTGTGTTGGAGGTCGCTGAGTAGTGCGCGAGCAAAATTTAAGCTACAACAAGGCAAGGCT
TGACCGACAATTGCATGAAGAATCTGCTTAGGGTTAGGCGTTTTGCGCTGCTTCGCGATGTACGGGCCAG
ATATACGCGTTGACATTGATTATTGACTAGTTATTAATAGTAATCAATTACGGGGTCATTAGTTCATAGC
CCATATATGGAGTTCCGCGTTACATAACTTACGGTAAATGGCCCGCCTGGCTGACCGCCCAACGACCCCC
GCCCATTGACGTCAATAATGACGTATGTTCCCATAGTAACGCCAATAGGGACTTTCCATTGACGTCAATG
GGTGGAGTATTTACGGTAAACTGCCCACTTGGCAGTACATCAAGTGTATCATATGCCAAGTACGCCCCCT
ATTGACGTCAATGACGGTAAATGGCCCGCCTGGCATTATGCCCAGTACATGACCTTATGGGACTTTCCTA
CTTGGCAGTACATCTACGTATTAGTCATCGCTATTACCATGGTGATGCGGTTTTGGCAGTACATCAATGG
GCGTGGATAGCGGTTTGACTCACGGGGATTTCCAAGTCTCCACCCCATTGACGTCAATGGGAGTTTGTTT
TGGCACCAAAATCAACGGGACTTTCCAAAATGTCGTAACAACTCCGCCCCATTGACGCAAATGGGCGGTA
GGCGTGTACGGTGGGAGGTCTATATAAGCAGAGCTCTCCCTATCAGTGATAGAGATCTCCCTATCAGTGA
TAGAGATCGTCGACGAGCTCGTTTAGTGAACCGTCAGATCGCCTGGAGACGCCATCCACGCTGTTTTGAC
CTCCATAGAAGACACCGGGACCGATCCAGCCTCCGGACTCTAGCGTTTAAACTTAAGCTTGGTACCGAGC
TCGGATCCACTAGTCCAGTGTGGTGGAATTCTGCAGATATCAACAAGTTTGTACAAAAAAGCAGGCTTCA
TGGGTCGCAAGAAGAAGAAGCAGCTGAAGCCGTGGTGCTGGTATTGTAATAGAGATTTTGATGATGAGAA
GATCCTTATTCAGCACCAAAAAGCAAAGCATTTTAAATGCCATATATGTCACAAGAAATTGTATACAGGA
CCTGGCTTAGCTATTCATTGCATGCAGGTACATAAAGAAACAATAGATGCCGTACCAAATGCAATACCTG
GAAGAACAGACATAGAGTTGGAAATATATGGTATGGAAGGTATTCCAGAAAAAGACATGGATGAAAGACG
ACGACTTCTTGAACAGAAAACACAAGAAAGTCAAAAAAAGAAGCAACAAGATGATTCTGATGAATATGAT
GATGACGACTCTGCAGCCTCAACTTCATTTACTCAAGCACAGGCTGTTTCAGCGCCAGGTATTCTTAATA
GACCACCTGCACCAACAGCAACTGTACCTGCCCCACAGCCTCCAGTTACTAAGCCTCTTTTCCCCAGTGC
TGGACAGATGGGGACACCTGTCACAAGCTCAAGTACAGCTTCATCCAATTCAGAAAGTCTGTCTGCATCT
TCTAAAGCTCTGTTTCCTAGCACAGCACAAGCTCAGGCAGCTGTCCAAGGACCTGTTGGTACAGATTTCA
AACCCTTAAATAGTACCCCTGCAACAACTACAGAACCCCCAAAGCCTACATTCCCTGCTTATACACAGTC
TACAGCTTCAACAACTAGTACAACAAATAGTACTGCAGCTAAACCAGCGGCTTCAATAACAAGTAAGCCT
GCTACACTTACAACTACATCCGCCACATCAAAGTTGATCCATCCAGATGAGGATATATCCCTGGAAGAGA
GAAGGGCACAGTTACCTAAGTATCAACGTAATCTTCCTCGGCCAGGACAGGCCCCCATCGGTAATCCACC
AGTTGGACCAATTGGAGGTATGATGCCACCACAGCCAGGCATCCCACAGCAACAAGGAATGAGACCCCCA
ATGCCACCTCATGGTCAGTATGGTGGTCATCATCAAGGCATGCCAGGATACCTTCCTGGTGCTATGCCCC
CGTATGGGCAGGGACCGCCAATGGTGCCCCCTTACCAGGGTGGGCCTCCTCGACCTCCGATGGGAATGAG
ACCTCCTGTAATGTCGCAAGGTGGCCGTTACAACCCAGCTTTCTTGTACAAAGTGGTGATGGGCTGCAGG
AATTCGATATCAAGCTTAGGTGGAATGGACTACAAGGACCACGACGGTGACTACAAGGACCACGACATCG
ACTACAAGGACGACGACGACAAGTAGCTCGAGTCTAGAGGGCCCGTTTAAACCCGCTGATCAGCCTCGAC
TGTGCCTTCTAGTTGCCAGCCATCTGTTGTTTGCCCCTCCCCCGTGCCTTCCTTGACCCTGGAAGGTGCC
ACTCCCACTGTCCTTTCCTAATAAAATGAGGAAATTGCATCGCATTGTCTGAGTAGGTGTCATTCTATTC
TGGGGGGTGGGGTGGGGCAGGACAGCAAGGGGGAGGATTGGGAAGACAATAGCAGGCATGCTGGGGATGC
GGTGGGCTCTATGGCTTCTGAGGCGGAAAGAACCAGCTGGGGCTCTAGGGGGTATCCCC
[124 nt withheld, positions 5380-5503]
C
[91 nt withheld, positions 5505-5595]
AGGGTGATGGTTCACGTACCTAGAAGTTCCTATTCCGAAGTTCCTATTCTCTAGAAAGTATAGGAACTTC
CTTGGCCAAAAAGCCTGAACTCACCGCGACGTCTGTCGAGAAGTTTCTGATCGAAAAGTTCGACAGCGTC
TCCGACCTGATGCAGCTCTCGGAGGGCGAAGAATCTCGTGCTTTCAGCTTCGATGTAGGAGGGCGTGGAT
ATGTCCTGCGGGTAAATAGCTGCGCCGATGGTTTCTACAAAGATCGTTATGTTTATCGGCACTTTGCATC
GGCCGCGCTCCCGATTCCGGAAGTGCTTGACATTGGGGAATTCAGCGAGAGCCTGACCTATTGCATCTCC
CGCCGTGCACAGGGTGTCACGTTGCAAGACCTGCCTGAAACCGAACTGCCCGCTGTTCTGCAGCCGGTCG
CGGAGGCCATGGATGCGATCGCTGCGGCCGATCTTAGCCAGACGAGCGGGTTCGGCCCATTCGGACCGCA
AGGAATCGGTCAATACACTACATGGCGTGATTTCATATGCGCGATTGCTGATCCCCATGTGTATCACTGG
CAAACTGTGATGGACGACACCGTCAGTGCGTCCGTCGCGCAGGCTCTCGATGAGCTGATGCTTTGGGCCG
AGGACTGCCCCGAAGTCCGGCACCTCGTGCACGCGGATTTCGGCTCCAACAATGTCCTGACGGACAATGG
CCGCATAACAGCGGTCATTGACTGGAGCGAGGCGATGTTCGGGGATTCCCAATACGAGGTCGCCAACATC
TTCTTCTGGAGGCCGTGGTTGGCTTGTATGGAGCAGCAGACGCGCTACTTCGAGCGGAGGCATCCGGAGC
Features (pLannotate 1.2.2; 25 found; start..end, strand, type, name):
    270..395     +  CDS            ble (fragment): BLE_KLEPN - Experimental evidence at protein level: Swiss-Prot protein existence level 1. Binding protein with a strong affinity to the bleomycin family of antibiotics. Binds to CL990; an antimitotic-antibiotic compound. From Klebsiella pneumoniae.
    390..511     +  polyA_signal   SV40 poly(A) signal: SV40 polyadenylation signal
    584..600     -  protein_bind   lac operator: The lac repressor binds to the lac operator to inhibit transcription in E. coli. This inhibition can be relieved by adding lactose or isopropyl-β-D-thiogalactopyranoside (IPTG). lac repressor encoded by lacI
    608..638     -  promoter       lac promoter: promoter for the E. coli lac operon
    653..674     -  protein_bind   CAP binding site: CAP binding activates transcription in the presence of cAMP. E. coli catabolite activator protein
    687..779     -  CDS            lacI (fragment): lac repressor; lacI; The lac repressor binds to the lac operator to inhibit transcription in E. coli. This inhibition can be relieved by adding lactose or isopropyl-β-D-thiogalactopyranoside (IPTG).
    962..1550    -  rep_origin     ori: high-copy-number ColE1/pMB1/pBR322/pUC origin of replication
   1721..2581    -  CDS            AmpR: β-lactamase; bla; confers resistance to ampicillin, carbenicillin, and related antibiotics
   2582..2686    -  promoter       AmpR promoter: bla
   2745..2797    -  misc_feature   bom (fragment): basis of mobility region from pBR322
   2952..3331    +  enhancer       CMV enhancer: human cytomegalovirus immediate early enhancer
   3332..3535    +  promoter       CMV promoter: human cytomegalovirus (CMV) immediate early promoter
   3537..3556    +  promoter       PLtetO-1 promoter (fragment): modified phage lambda PL promoter with tet operator sites (Lutz and Bujard, 1997)
   3558..3577    +  promoter       PLtetO-1 promoter (fragment): modified phage lambda PL promoter with tet operator sites (Lutz and Bujard, 1997)
   3585..3618    +  promoter       TRE3GV promoter (fragment): 3rd-generation Tet-responsive promoter that can be activated by binding of Tet-On® 3G, optimized for retroviral and lentiviral vectors
   3753..3777    +  protein_bind   attB1: mutant version of attB; recombination site for the Gateway® BP reaction BP Clonase™
   3780..4931    +  CDS            ZNF207 (fragment): ZN207_HUMAN - Also known as BUGZ From Homo sapiens (Human).
   4933..4957    -  protein_bind   attB2: mutant version of attB; recombination site for the Gateway® BP reaction BP Clonase™
   4961..4988    +  misc_feature   MCS (fragment): pBluescript multiple cloning site
   5043..5063    +  CDS            FLAG (fragment): FLAG® epitope tag, followed by an enterokinase cleavage site
   5110..5334    +  polyA_signal   bGH poly(A) signal: bovine growth hormone polyadenylation signal
   5338..5359    +  promoter       SV40 promoter (fragment): SV40 enhancer and early promoter
   5380..5613    +  rep_origin     f1 ori (fragment) (sequence partly withheld): f1 bacteriophage origin of replication; arrow indicates direction of (+) strand synthesis
   5618..5665    +  protein_bind   FRT: FLP-mediated recombination occurs in the 8-bp core sequence TCTAGAAA (Turan and Bode, 2011). FLP recombinase from the Saccharomyces cerevisiae 2μ plasmid
   5673..260     +  CDS            HygR (across the origin): aminoglycoside phosphotransferase from E. coli; aph(4)-Ia; confers resistance to hygromycin
