[The description below was written by a language model from this plasmid's Addgene catalogue record and pLannotate feature annotations shown in this document.]
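Description:
pcDNA5-ZNF207_∆QPG_-3xFLAG is a mammalian expression plasmid built on the pcDNA5/FRT/TO backbone. It is designed for generating Flp-In cell lines in which a tagged mutant of human ZNF207 (also known as BuGZ) is expressed under doxycycline control. In bacteria it is maintained at high copy through a ColE1/pUC-type origin and selected with ampicillin via the β-lactamase gene. The feature table for the 6,435 nt sequence also picks up short remnants of f1 ori, lac regulatory elements and a ble fragment, which appear to be backbone residue rather than functional parts.

The expression cassette uses the CMV enhancer and promoter followed by two tet operator sites (annotated as tetO-containing promoter fragments), forming the CMV/TO promoter. In host cells that supply the Tet repressor, transcription is blocked until tetracycline or doxycycline is added. The ZNF207 open reading frame was introduced by Gateway cloning and is flanked by attB1 and attB2. It carries a deletion described only as "QPG"; the record does not define the exact residues removed. A C-terminal FLAG tag (3xFLAG by the construct name, only partly annotated) follows, and the bGH polyadenylation signal terminates the transcript.

Downstream lies an FRT site directly preceding a hygromycin resistance coding sequence that has no annotated promoter of its own, with an SV40 poly(A) signal after it. Flp-mediated recombination into a genomic FRT landing site places this gene behind a resident promoter, so hygromycin resistance arises only on correct integration. This yields isogenic, single-site lines. The associated study examines ZNF207 as a regulator of aberrant LMNA splicing in progeria, suggesting this mutant is used for domain-function analysis.
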