Addgene plasmid #231932: pcDNA5-ZNF207_∆QPG_-3xFLAG
Purpose: Vector for generating Flp-In cell lines allowing dox-inducible mammalian expression of ZNF207_∆QPG_-3xFLAG
Depositing lab: Thomas Gonatopoulos-Pournatzis. Depositing organization: National Cancer Institute (NCI). Publication: RNA-coupled CRISPR screens reveal ZNF207 as a regulator of LMNA aberrant splicing in progeria. Behera AK, Kim JJ, Kordale S, Pekovic F, Damodaran AP, Kumari B, Vidak S, Dickson E, Xiao MS, Duncan G, Andresson T, Misteli T, Valkov E, Gonatopoulos-Pournatzis T. Mol Cell. 2026 Jan 8;86(1):41-59.e15. doi: 10.1016/j.molcel.2025.12.003. Epub 2025 Dec 30. PubMed 41475346.
Backbone
  Vector backbone: pcDNA5/FRT/TO
  Vector type: Mammalian Expression
  Selectable markers: Hygromycin, only when integrated into FlpIn FRT site
Growth in bacteria
  Bacterial resistance: Ampicillin, 100 μg/mL
  Growth temperature: 37°C
  Growth strain: DH5alpha
  Copy number: High Copy
Gene/Insert
  Gene/Insert name: ZNF207
  Species: H. sapiens (human)
  Mutation: deletion of QPG
  Entrez Gene: ZNF207 (a.k.a. BuGZ, hBuGZ)
  Promoter: CMV/TO inducible promoter
  Tag / fusion protein: FLAG (C terminal on insert)
  Cloning method: Gateway Cloning
Terms and licenses: Academic/Nonprofit Terms; Industry Terms: Not Available to Industry
Depositor comments: Please visit https://doi.org/10.1101/2025.04.25.648738 for bioRxiv preprint.
How to cite: pcDNA5-ZNF207_∆QPG_-3xFLAG was a gift from Thomas Gonatopoulos-Pournatzis (Addgene plasmid # 231932 ; http://n2t.net/addgene:231932 ; RRID:Addgene_231932)
